Addgene plasmid #199964: YP23
Purpose: Yeast/E coli shuttle vector expressing GFP from synthetic yeast promoter 23
Depositing lab: Farren Isaacs. Depositing organization: Yale University. Publication: Cross-kingdom expression of synthetic genetic elements promotes discovery of metabolites in the human microbiome. Patel JR, Oh J, Wang S, Crawford JM, Isaacs FJ. Cell. 2022 Apr 28;185(9):1487-1505.e14. doi: 10.1016/j.cell.2022.03.008. Epub 2022 Apr 1. PubMed 35366417.
Backbone
  Vector backbone: pRCVS6H
  Vector type: Yeast Expression
  Selectable markers: Hygromycin
Growth in bacteria
  Bacterial resistance: Ampicillin, 100 μg/mL
  Growth temperature: 37°C
  Growth strain: BL21
  Copy number: Low Copy
Gene/Insert
  Gene/Insert name: GFP
  Species: Synthetic
  Cloning method: Gibson Cloning
Terms and licenses: Academic/Nonprofit Terms; Industry Terms: Not Available to Industry
How to cite: YP23 was a gift from Farren Isaacs (Addgene plasmid # 199964 ; http://n2t.net/addgene:199964 ; RRID:Addgene_199964)
