[The description below was written by a language model from this plasmid's Addgene catalogue record and pLannotate feature annotations shown in this document.]
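Description:
YP23 is a yeast/E. coli shuttle vector built on the pRCVS6H backbone that expresses a green fluorescent reporter from a synthetic yeast promoter, designated promoter 23. In E. coli it replicates from a ColE1/pUC-type origin and is selected with ampicillin through the β-lactamase gene and its native promoter. The catalogue lists it as low copy, although the annotated origin is of the type usually described as high copy. A short fragment of the pBR322 basis-of-mobility region is also present. In Saccharomyces cerevisiae the plasmid is maintained as a centromeric episome through fragments of the CEN4 centromere and the ARS1 replication origin, an arrangement that generally gives stable, low-copy inheritance. Yeast selection relies on the hphMX6 cassette, which confers hygromycin resistance and ends in the Ashbya gossypii TEF terminator.

The payload is a single reporter unit. The catalogue names the insert simply as GFP of synthetic origin, while sequence annotation matches the open reading frame to mUkG, a constitutively fluorescent green protein derived from the soft coral Sarcophyton. The coding sequence is followed by the CYC1 transcription terminator. The synthetic promoter itself is not annotated in the feature table; it presumably lies in the unannotated stretch immediately upstream of the reporter, adjacent to a T7 promoter located near the end of the sequence record. The T7 promoter and the recommended BL21 host suggest the reporter may also be read out in bacteria, though the record does not state this. The construct appears to serve as one member of a set of synthetic promoter test plasmids, in which fluorescence reports promoter strength in yeast, in line with the associated work on cross-kingdom expression of synthetic genetic elements.
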