Features (pLannotate 1.2.2; 11 found; start..end, strand, type, name):
    199..867     +  CDS            mUkG: mUkG is a basic (constitutively fluorescent) green fluorescent protein published in 2008, derived from Sarcophyton sp.. It has moderate acid sensitivity.
    922..1111    +  terminator     CYC1 terminator: S. cerevisiae CYC1; transcription terminator for CYC1
   1351..2926    +  gene           hphMX6: yeast selectable marker conferring hygromycin resistance
   2729..2926    +  terminator     TEF terminator: Ashbya gossypii TEF terminator
   3041..3629    -  rep_origin     ori: high-copy-number ColE1/pMB1/pBR322/pUC origin of replication
   3800..4660    -  CDS            AmpR: β-lactamase; bla; confers resistance to ampicillin, carbenicillin, and related antibiotics
   4661..4765    -  promoter       AmpR promoter: bla
   4792..4842    +  misc_feature   bom (fragment): basis of mobility region from pBR322
   4971..5141    -  misc_feature   CEN4 (fragment): S. cerevisiae CEN4 centromere
   5142..5568    +  rep_origin     ARS1 (fragment): S. cerevisiae autonomously replicating sequence ARS1
   5674..5692    +  promoter       T7 promoter: promoter for bacteriophage T7 RNA polymerase
>Addgene plasmid #199964 | YP23 | addgene full sequence | sequence record 405040 | Addgene NGS Result
GAATTTTTTTTTTTTTTTCCGCGCCGCTCAACGGCTAGCATGTGAACTGAAATTTGGGGGCGGTGGGCAA
TCCAAGAGTTTTTTTATTTTTCTTTTATAAAAGGGCCTTGGTCTGAAACTCCTGCGTCTCGCGAAAAAAA
TGCACCAAACACAAGATTTTTAACTAACTAACTTAAAGAGGAGAAAGGTACCATGGTCAGTGTCATCAAA
GAAGAAATGAAGATCAAGTTGCACATGGAAGGTAACGTTAATGGTCATGCCTTTGTTATTGAAGGTGATG
GTAAAGGTAAACCATACGATGGTACTCAAACTTTGAACTTGACTGTCAAAGAAGGTGCTCCATTGCCATT
CTCTTACGATATTTTGACTAACGCCTTCCAATACGGTAATAGAGCTTTTACTAAGTACCCAGCCGATATC
CCAGATTACTTTAAGCAAACTTTTCCAGAAGGTTACTCCTGGGAAAGAACTATGTCTTACGAAGATAACG
CTATCTGCAACGTCAGATCCGAAATTTCTATGGAAGGTGATTGCTTCATCTACAAGATCAGATTCGATGG
TAAGAACTTTCCACCAAATGGTCCAGTCATGCAAAAAAAGACTTTGAAGTGGGAACCATCCACCGAAATG
ATGTATGTTAGAGATGGTTTCTTGATGGGTGATGTCAATATGGCTTTGTTGTTGGAAGGTGGTGGTCATC
ATAGATGTGATTTCAAGACTTCTTACAAGGCCAAGAAGGTTGTTCAATTGCCAGATGCTCATAAGATCGA
TCACAGAATCGAAATCTTGTCCCACGATAGAGATTACTCCAAGGTTAAGTTGTACGAAAACGCTGTTGCT
AGAAACTCTTTGTTGCCATCTCAAGCTTCTAAGTAACATGTAATTAGTTATGTCACGCTTACATTCACGC
CCTCCCCCCACATCCGCTCTAACCGAAAAGGAAGGAGTTAGACAACCTGAAGTCTAGGTCCCTATTTATT
TTTTTATAGTTATGTTAGTATTAAGAACGTTATTTATATTTCAAATTTTTCTTTTTTTTCTGTACAGACG
CGTGTACGCATGTAACATTATACTGAAAACCTTGCTTGAGAAGGTTTTGGGACGCTCGAAGGCTTTGTGG
AGGTCGACACGAGCGACTGAGTTCGGACGTCACGACCTGCCTGGATATCGTGCACCGCTCGTGCACTGAC
GTCATGATCGACGAGTCGCACAGAGGCCTCTGACACTGACTCGACCTGACTAGCGTCGAGCAGTGACGAC
CTGCCCGGGCACAGCAACTGTGCCACTCGTCTGATCCGTCGTCCCATCGGCTGAATCGATGCCTCGTCCC
CGCCGGGTCACCCGGCCAGCGACATGGAGGCCCAGAATACCCTCCTTGACAGTCTTGACGTGCGCAGCTC
AGGGGCATGATGTGACTGTCGCCCGTACATTTAGCCCATACATCCCCATGTATAATCATTTGCATCCATA
CATTTTGATGGCCGCACGGCGCGAAGCAAAAATTACGGCACCTCGCTGCAGACCTGCGAGCAGGGAAACG
CTCCCCTCACAGACGCGTTGAATTGTCCCCACGCCGCGCCCCTGTAGAGAAATATAAAAGGTTAGGATTT
GCCACTGAGGTTCTTCTTTCATATACTTCCTTTTAAAATCTTGCTAGGATACAGTTCTCACATCACATCC
GAACATAAACAACCATGGGTAAAAAGCCTGAACTCACCGCGACGTCTGTCGAGAAGTTTCTGATCGAAAA
GTTCGACAGCGTCTCCGACCTGATGCAGCTCTCGGAGGGCGAAGAATCTCGTGCTTTCAGCTTCGATGTA
GGAGGGCGTGGATATGTCCTGCGGGTAAATAGCTGCGCCGATGGTTTCTACAAAGATCGTTATGTTTATC
GGCACTTTGCATCGGCCGCGCTCCCGATTCCGGAAGTGCTTGACATTGGGGAGTTCAGCGAGAGCCTGAC
CTATTGCATCTCCCGCCGTGCACAGGGTGTCACGTTGCAAGACCTGCCTGAAACCGAACTGCCCGCTGTT
CTGCAGCCGGTCGCGGAGGCCATGGATGCGATCGCTGCGGCCGATCTTAGCCAGACGAGCGGGTTCGGCC
CATTCGGACCGCAAGGAATCGGTCAATACACTACATGGCGTGATTTCATATGCGCGATTGCTGATCCCCA
TGTGTATCACTGGCAAACTGTGATGGACGACACCGTCAGTGCGTCCGTCGCGCAGGCTCTCGATGAGCTG
ATGCTTTGGGCCGAGGACTGCCCCGAAGTCCGGCACCTCGTGCACGCGGATTTCGGCTCCAACAATGTCC
TGACGGACAATGGCCGCATAACAGCGGTCATTGACTGGAGCGAGGCGATGTTCGGGGATTCCCAATACGA
GGTCGCCAACATCTTCTTCTGGAGGCCGTGGTTGGCTTGTATGGAGCAACAGACGCGCTACTTCGAGCGG
AGGCATCCGGAGCTTGCAGGATCGCCGCGGCTCCGGGCGTATATGCTCCGCATTGGTCTTGACCAACTCT
ATCAGAGCTTGGTTGACGGCAATTTCGATGATGCAGCTTGGGCGCAGGGTCGATGCGACGCAATCGTCCG
ATCCGGAGCCGGGACTGTCGGGCGTACACAAATCGCCCGCAGAAGCGCGGCCGTCTGGACCGATGGCTGT
GTAGAAGTACTCGCCGATAGTGGAAACCGACGCCCCAGCACTCGTCCGAGGGCAAAGGAATAATCAGTAC
TGACAATAAAAAGATTCTTGTTTTCAAGAACTTGTCATTTGTATAGTTTTTTTATATTGTAGTTGTTCTA
TTTTAATCAAATGTTAGCGTGATTTATATTTTTTTTCGCCTCGACATCATCTGCCCAGATGCGAAGTTAA
GTGCGCAGAAAGTAATATCATGCGTCAATCGTATGTGAATGCTGGTCGCTATACTGCTATCGATGTGGCA
GTGCGTCCAGCTCAGTCAGACTCAGTCCTGGTGTCGTCAGCCTGTGAGCAAAAGGCCAGCAAAAGGCCAG
GAACCGTAAAAAGGCCGCGTTGCTGGCGTTTTTCCATAGGCTCCGCCCCCCTGACGAGCATCACAAAAAT
CGACGCTCAAGTCAGAGGTGGCGAAACCCGACAGGACTATAAAGATACCAGGCGTTTCCCCCTGGAAGCT
CCCTCGTGCGCTCTCCTGTTCCGACCCTGCCGCTTACCGGATACCTGTCCGCCTTTCTCCCTTCGGGAAG
CGTGGCGCTTTCTCATAGCTCACGCTGTAGGTATCTCAGTTCGGTGTAGGTCGTTCGCTCCAAGCTGGGC
TGTGTGCACGAACCCCCCGTTCAGCCCGACCGCTGCGCCTTATCCGGTAACTATCGTCTTGAGTCCAACC
CGGTAAGACACGACTTATCGCCACTGGCAGCAGCCACTGGTAACAGGATTAGCAGAGCGAGGTATGTAGG
CGGTGCTACAGAGTTCTTGAAGTGGTGGCCTAACTACGGCTACACTAGAAGAACAGTATTTGGTATCTGC
GCTCTGCTGAAGCCAGTTACCTTCGGAAAAAGAGTTGGTAGCTCTTGATCCGGCAAACAAACCACCGCTG
GTAGCGGTGGTTTTTTTGTTTGCAAGCAGCAGATTACGCGCAGAAAAAAAGGATCTCAAGAAGATCCTTT
GATCTTTTCTACGGGGTCTGACGCTCAGTGGAACGAAAACTCACGTTAAGGGATTTTGGTCATGAGATTA
TCAAAAAGGATCTTCACCTAGATCCTTTTAAATTAAAAATGAAGTTTTAAATCAATCTAAAGTATATATG
AGTAAACTTGGTCTGACAGTTACCAATGCTTAATCAGTGAGGCACCTATCTCAGCGATCTGTCTATTTCG
TTCATCCATAGTTGCCTGACTCCCCGTCGTGTAGATAACTACGATACGGGAGGGCTTACCATCTGGCCCC
AGTGCTGCAATGATACCGCGAGACCCACGCTCACCGGCTCCAGATTTATCAGCAATAAACCAGCCAGCCG
GAAGGGCCGAGCGCAGAAGTGGTCCTGCAACTTTATCCGCCTCCATCCAGTCTATTAATTGTTGCCGGGA
AGCTAGAGTAAGTAGTTCGCCAGTTAATAGTTTGCGCAACGTTGTTGCCATTGCTACAGGCATCGTGGTG
TCACGCTCGTCGTTTGGTATGGCTTCATTCAGCTCCGGTTCCCAACGATCAAGGCGAGTTACATGATCCC
CCATGTTGTGCAAAAAAGCGGTTAGCTCCTTCGGTCCTCCGATCGTTGTCAGAAGTAAGTTGGCCGCAGT
GTTATCACTCATGGTTATGGCAGCACTGCATAATTCTCTTACTGTCATGCCATCCGTAAGATGCTTTTCT
GTGACTGGTGAGTACTCAACCAAGTCATTCTGAGAATAGTGTATGCGGCGACCGAGTTGCTCTTGCCCGG
CGTCAATACGGGATAATACCGCGCCACATAGCAGAACTTTAAAAGTGCTCATCATTGGAAAACGTTCTTC
GGGGCGAAAACTCTCAAGGATCTTACCGCTGTTGAGATCCAGTTCGATGTAACCCACTCGTGCACCCAAC
TGATCTTCAGCATCTTTTACTTTCACCAGCGTTTCTGGGTGAGCAAAAACAGGAAGGCAAAATGCCGCAA
AAAAGGGAATAAGGGCGACACGGAAATGTTGAATACTCATACTCTTCCTTTTTCAATATTATTGAAGCAT
TTATCAGGGTTATTGTCTCATGAGCGGATACATATTTGAATGTATTTAGAAAAATAAACAAATAGGGGTT
CCGCGCACATTTCCCCGAAAAGTGCCACCTGATGCGGTGTGAAATACCGCACAGATGCGTAAGGAGAAAA
TACCGCATCAGGGTCAGTCACAGTGGAGCCTAGCACTCACTCAGCGTGACGGCTCAGAGCAGAATTCACG
AGCCAGAAATAGTAACTTTTGCCTAAATCACAAATTGCAAAATTTAATTGCTTGCAAAAGGTCACATGCT
TATAATCAACTTTTTTAAAAATTTAAAATACTTTTTTATTTTTTATTTTTAAACATAAATGAAATAATTT
ATTTATTGTTTATGATTACCGAAACATAAAACCTGCTCAAGAAAAAGAAACTGTTTTGTCCTTGGAAAAA
AAAGCACTACCTAGGAGCGGCCAAAATGCCGGCTTACATTTTATGTTAGCTGGTGGACTGACGCCAGAAA
ATGTTGGTGATGCGCTTAGATTAAATGGCGTTATTGGTGTTGATGTAAGCGGAGGTGTGGAGACAAATGG
TGTAAAAGACTCTAACAAAATAGCAAATTTCGTCAAAAATGCTAAGAAATAGGTTATTACTGAGTAGTAT
TTATTTAAGTATTGTTTGTGCACTTGCCTGCAAGCCTTTTGAAAAGCAAGCATAAAAGATCTAAACATAA
AATCTGTAAAATAACAAGATGTAAAGATAATGCTAAATCATTTGGCTTTTTGATTGATTGTACAGGAAAA
TATACATCGCAGGGGGTTGACTTTTACCATTTCACCGCAATGGAATTAAACTTGTTGAAGAGAATGTTCA
CAGGCGCATACGCTACAATGACCCGATTCTTGCTAGCCGAATTCCAGTCAGGCTGCTAGCACCAGAGCTA
CGTGACCGCAGGACTAGCTCCAGCTGAGCGACACGCGAACAGGTGTAGAGTCAGTCGTGCTGCAAGGTCG
CACTAATACGACTCACTATAGGG
