>Addgene plasmid #199964 | YP23 | depositor partial sequence | sequence record 387780 | Promoter Sequence
GAATTTTTTTTTTTTTTTCCGCGCCGCTCAACGGCTAGCATGTGAACTGAAATTTGGGGGCGGTGGGCAA
TCCAAGAGTTTTTTTATTTTTCTTTTATAAAAGGGCCTTGGTCTGAAACTCCTGCGTCTCGCGAAAAAAA
TGCACCAAACACAAGATTTTTAACTAACTAA
